Addgene plasmid #110878: KG#84
Purpose: Expresses the C. elegans acy--1 P260S gain-of-function cDNA in ventral cord cholinergic motor neurons
Depositing lab: Kenneth Miller. Depositing organization: Oklahoma Medical Research Foundation. Publication: Mutations that rescue the paralysis of Caenorhabditis elegans ric-8 (synembryn) mutants activate the G alpha(s) pathway and define a third major branch of the synaptic signaling network. Schade MA, Reynolds NK, Dollins CM, Miller KG. Genetics. 2005 Feb;169(2):631-49. doi: 10.1534/genetics.104.032334. Epub 2004 Oct 16. PubMed 15489510.
Backbone
  Vector backbone: pUC
  Backbone size w/o insert (bp): 2617
  Total vector size (bp): 7957
  Vector type: Bacterial Expression
Growth in bacteria
  Bacterial resistance: Ampicillin, 100 μg/mL
  Growth temperature: 37°C
  Growth strain: DH5alpha
  Copy number: High Copy
Gene/Insert 1
  Gene/Insert name: unc-17beta promoter
  Species: C. elegans (nematode)
  Insert size (bp): 491
  Cloning method: Unknown
  Sequencing primers: 5′ Unknown
Gene/Insert 2
  Gene/Insert name: acy-1 P260S gain-of-function cDNA
  Species: C. elegans (nematode)
  Insert size (bp): 3762
  Mutation: Changed Proline to Serine at amino acid 260
  Cloning method: Unknown
  Sequencing primers: 5′ Unknown
Gene/Insert 3
  Gene/Insert name: unc-54 3' control region with 1 artificial intron just upstream and 1 artificial intron in control region
  Species: C. elegans (nematode)
  Insert size (bp): 978
  Cloning method: Unknown
  Sequencing primers: 5′ Unknown
Terms and licenses: Academic/Nonprofit Terms; Industry Terms: Not Available to Industry
Depositor comments: Used Age I/ Xho I to cut out the 3800 bp acy-1(P260S) cDNA from KG#81 and cloned into the like-digested unc-17b expression vector KG#65 (4200 bp). Transformed into XL1-Blue electrocompetent cells. Miniprepped 4 clones to find one with correct size insert and vector and made glycerol stock. The insert was previously checked by sequencing and contains only the P260S mutation. Features of the construct: This expression construct has a promoter (unc-17beta) that will drive strong expression of the acy-1(P260S) cDNA in the A and B classes of ventral cord motor neurons + AS's, but not VC's or cholinergic neurons in the head or tail. The vector contains a "decoy" (see 1995 vector kit documentation) upstream of the promoter to reduce background expression in the gut and pharynx from read-through transcription. An unc-54 3' end containing a poly A addition signal is downstream of the MCS to stop transcription and provide a 3' UTR for the transcript. Three introns in the UTR's are included to give stable and uniform expression (1 in the 5' UTR, 1 just upstream of the unc-54 3' end, and 1 in the unc-54 3' end sequence). This construct includes only the coding region. The sequence AAAA is engineered just after the 5' restriction site and just before the initiator ATG. An AT immediately follows the TAA stop codon for a consensus stop site. Note: the acy-1 cDNA from which this clone was produced corresponds to the single acy-1 cDNA predicted by wormbase, which is F17C8.1.
How to cite: KG#84 was a gift from Kenneth Miller (Addgene plasmid # 110878 ; http://n2t.net/addgene:110878 ; RRID:Addgene_110878)
