[The description below was written by a language model from this plasmid's Addgene catalogue record and pLannotate feature annotations shown in this document.]
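Description:
KG#84 is a C. elegans transgene expression plasmid built on a pUC-type backbone, about 8 kb in total. Although it is catalogued as a bacterial expression vector, E. coli serves only for propagation. It replicates there through the high-copy ColE1/pUC origin and is selected with ampicillin via the bla (AmpR) gene. Remnants of the lac promoter/operator region and small lacI, rop and bom fragments are carried over from the backbone.

The payload is a three-part worm expression cassette. A 491 bp unc-17beta promoter drives strong expression in the A- and B-class and AS ventral cord cholinergic motor neurons. It is not active in VC neurons or in cholinergic neurons of the head and tail. Downstream is the roughly 3.8 kb coding region of acy-1, an adenylyl cyclase, carrying the P260S gain-of-function substitution as its only mutation. The cDNA was moved as an AgeI/XhoI fragment into the unc-17beta expression vector KG#65, and short consensus sequences were engineered around its start and stop codons. An unc-54 3' control region supplies the 3' UTR and polyadenylation signal.

Three synthetic introns promote stable, uniform expression: one in the 5' UTR, one just upstream of the unc-54 3' end and one within it. A "decoy" sequence upstream of the promoter reduces background gut and pharyngeal expression from read-through transcription.

The automated annotations do not label the worm elements directly. The only sign of the insert is a match to human ADCY7 in the sequenced record, consistent with an adenylyl cyclase. The short tbb-2 and aex-5 hits are probably incidental. The plasmid is used to test the effect of a hyperactive cAMP-producing enzyme of the Gαs pathway specifically in cholinergic motor neurons, in studies of synaptic signaling and locomotion.
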