Features (pLannotate 1.2.2; 11 found; start..end, strand, type, name):
    321..342     +  terminator     tbb-2 terminator (fragment): tbb-2; transcription terminator for the C. elegans tubulin beta-2 gene
   5145..5240    +  CDS            aex-5 (fragment): AEX5_CAEEL - Also known as kpc-3 From Caenorhabditis elegans.
   5368..5403    +  CDS            rop (fragment): Rop protein, which maintains plasmids at low copy number; rop
   5505..5604    +  misc_feature   bom (fragment): basis of mobility region from pBR322
   5702..5806    +  promoter       AmpR promoter: bla
   5807..6667    +  CDS            AmpR: β-lactamase; bla; confers resistance to ampicillin, carbenicillin, and related antibiotics
   6838..7426    +  rep_origin     ori: high-copy-number ColE1/pMB1/pBR322/pUC origin of replication
   7609..7701    +  CDS            lacI (fragment): lac repressor; lacI; The lac repressor binds to the lac operator to inhibit transcription in E. coli. This inhibition can be relieved by adding lactose or isopropyl-β-D-thiogalactopyranoside (IPTG).
   7714..7735    +  protein_bind   CAP binding site: CAP binding activates transcription in the presence of cAMP. E. coli catabolite activator protein
   7750..7780    +  promoter       lac promoter: promoter for the E. coli lac operon
   7788..7804    +  protein_bind   lac operator: The lac repressor binds to the lac operator to inhibit transcription in E. coli. This inhibition can be relieved by adding lactose or isopropyl-β-D-thiogalactopyranoside (IPTG). lac repressor encoded by lacI
>Addgene plasmid #110878 | KG#84 | depositor full sequence | sequence record 208487 | Full sequence
AAGCTTGGGCTGCAGAAGCTTTTGGTTTTCACAATTTTCTGGTTTTTGGGATTTTTGCGGGAATTTTGAG
AGGAGAAAGTTGGGAGAGAAGATATTGGAATGGTCCCCGGGGAGCTGTACATTTATACACCAAGGCAATC
TTCGTAAAAAATAACAATAGAGTCATCCCTCAGAACAGAAAAGAAACCCGCCCGGGGGCTCAAATACACA
TGTCATTTTTCTTTTTTCGCCTGATTTTTAGCCTAAATTAGTGTTTAGCAATTTTTTAAGGTAACTCGGT
GGAGTCATTTGAACTTTTTAAACTAAAATTTCAGAAAAAATTCTTTTTTTTTGTCAAAAAATAATTTTCC
CGCCGGAATTTTTCAAAAAAATAATTTTTATTTTATTTTTCAAGTTCCTTGTTTCCTCTTTATTTTTTTA
TTTTGCCCCCAAAAGTTTTACACTAAAATATTTAATTTTCAGGTAATTCATCGAAAGTCTTTCTATTTTC
CGCATCTCTTGTTCAAGGATCCCCGGGATTGGCCAAAGGACCCAAAGGTATGTTTCGAATGATACTAACA
TAACATAGAACATTTTCAGGAGGACCCTTGGCTAGCGTCGACGGTACCGGTAAAAATGGACGACGATGTC
GGTGAACGAACACCGGCTCTCGGTGGTTCATGTGGACCATCAGTTCGTGCACACAGTAGTTCCCCAAGAC
GTGTTCCATTATTTGAGAGAGCATCTGCTAGATGGTGGAATCCTCAATTTCGATCTGCAACACTAGAAGC
TCAATATTGGAAGTGTAGTTTCAGTCAGTTAAGAGATCGATTTCGTTCTGGATTAATATATATTGCCGTT
GTAATTGCCGCTTGGACACTTTATTTAGCTTTATTCGATAGAACTTTTATTCAGCATTGGATCGTTTCAC
TATGCCTCTGTGCCATTATTTTCGCGATGTTTGCCTTCACGGCGTGCGCCGCTCAATACCAAAGGTTCTA
CATGCCAACCTCATTTCTATGCACTTTTTTGATATGCCTTGTCACGTTGCTCATCTTCTCCGCAGAGAAT
CAAGCTGCGTTTATGACTCCAGTTGCAAGTCTTGCCACAAGTTTTCAGGTCGTTCTCCTGATCTACACAG
TCATTCCACTGCCACTCTATTTATGTATACTCATCGGAATAATCTACTCAATCCTATTTGAGATTCTCAA
CAAGAACAAAATTGGTCTTGAAGAGGCCGGATACATTAAGCTTGTCCTTCACGCTGGTGTCCATTTACTC
GGTGTCCATTTGTTCATTTTAACTCAAGTGCGACAGAGGAAAACGTTTCTGAAAGTGGGACAATCGATGT
TGGCAAGAAAGGATCTAGAGTTGGAGACACAGTTTAAAGATCATATGATTCAGTCTGTGATGTCTAAAAA
GGTAGCTGATGAATTACTGAAAGATGCATCAGAACTTCGCCGACCTTCTGCTTCCAACGACTCAAACTGC
CGAACTTCAAATGCTACACAAGTTGACCAGCCCCTTGCCAAGATGGTACCTGAATACCGAAAGTTCCGTC
CATTTACGATGAATCTCATGACAAATGTGTCGATTCTGTTTGCGGATATTGCTGGGTTTACTAAAATGTC
ATCAAATAAATCTGCCGACGAACTTGTCAATCTGCTCAATGATCTTTTTGGAAGATTCGATACTTTGTGT
CGATTGAGAGGATTAGAGAAGATTTCAACTTTGGGAGATTGTTACTATTGTGTTGCTGGATGTCCTGAAC
CATGTGATGATCATGCATGCAGAACAGTCGAAATGGGTCTCGACATGATTGTTGCAATCCGCCAATTTGA
TATTGATCGTGGACAAGAAGTGAATATGCGTGTGGGAATTCATACAGGAAAAGTAATGTGCGGAATGGTT
GGAACAAAAAGATTCAAATTCGATGTGTTCTCAAACGATGTCACACTGGCAAATGAGATGGAATCTTCTG
GTGTTGCTGGAAGAGTTCACGTTTCCGAAGCAACTGCAAAACTTTTGAAAGGGCTTTATGAAATTGAAGA
GGGACCGGATTATGATGGTCCATTGAGGATGCAAGTTCAGGGAACTGAACGTCGTGTTAAACCAGAAAGC
ATGAAGACTTTCTTTATCAAAGGACGTATTAATGATGGTGTAGAAGAAGAAGTGATGCAAGTTCAGGAAG
TTGAGAGCCTTCACAGTCAGAAAAGCAGTAAAAAGTCGACTCTAAAACAGAAATGGGCGGAAAAGTTGAA
AATGAACCACACAAATTCTTATCCAATGCGAGCCGCTGCACGTGAAGGAGGTGGAAGTTTGAGAATAAAA
TTGGCAGAGAGAAATAGAAGTACACAGTTACTGCCAAAAGAATCAAATTCAATTTGTATAATGGAAGATA
ACCGAAAGTCAGCATCACTTCAAGCATTGGCAACGAATAATTTTAATGGAAGTAATACAGATACAAATAA
CACTTATAGTGAACGTGGAGTTGCTGGAAGTGTTAGTAAGAAGTCTGTAGCTGGAAGTGAAAGTAATAGT
ATAAAAGGAAGTAGAAGCAGTGGACTACAATTATCTCTACAAGATGGAAATTCTGATTTAAATTCAGTTG
GAGGTTTGGATACTGCAATCAGTCACCATCACAATGCAGCATCTCTCACTCGATTTGATACTGATAACAA
TTTTGATCAGCGTTTGGCAATGGTAATTGGACAAGGAGAAGGAGGATTTGATAAAGGATTTTGGAATCAT
CATGATAGTTTGAATAAGTGGACTCTTCGATTTAATGAAAAGGACGTTGAAGAGGAATATCGAGCTCATT
TTGTGGATTCATCGGAAAGATATACGGCATCAAAGAAAGGTCATGTTGAAAGACATAAAGATTTGATGGA
ACAAGGTGGAGAAAAAGATGGAATTACTGGATCAACGGTCAACAAGTATAGATATTCAGGAGTCTTCATC
GATATAATTGTTGCCACGTTGATATTTGTAATATCGGGTGCAGTTGCAATTATGTCTGTCCGTCCATTCC
CATTATCACTCATTGCATACTTCCCATTTGCTGCTGCAATTCTCATTCTTACAATTGTCCTTATTGGTCT
TCCACTTCTCGCCCGTAAAAAATCATTCCAATGTGCAAATCAATGGATGCCACGTCATCTCATCGGTCTT
CTTCTGATCTTTCTTCCAATCGGTGTCGCAATCTGTATCATGCCATTGTGCCAAAGTGGAGACTGTGCAA
ATGTAATTCTGAACTACCGTCTTGCATTCAGTTATGTCACCATTCTTGCCATATTCGCTCATTGCAACTT
CTCCCAATTAGCTGCCTGGCCAAAAACTACTGCTGCAGTATTTATCGGACTTCTCCACATTGCTGGAGTT
TTCTACTGCGAATTCAATTTGAAACACTTAGTTGAAGAGCAAGACACCTGCAACGTGACAGCAATCATGA
TTCCACCAATTCGCAAAGGTCTGAACTACACAATTGCATTGAACTCGACATCTGCAAGAACATTATCTCA
AGATTTTGGATCTCCATTATTCATTTGGGAGCTGCTTCTGGATGTGATCCTGTCGATTGTTCTAGTTGCA
TTCCTTAATTATCAGTTCGAAACCGCATTCCGTATGTCATTCTTTGGAGATGTTCAAGCTCGTCGGGACA
CTGAAAGAATGCAAATCGTGCGTGATCAAGCCGATTGGCTCCTGAATAACGTGATCCCAGCCCACGCAGT
AGAAAGTCTTAAAACGGATACCAAATACAGTGAAAACCATGAAACAGTTGGTGTACTGTTCGCTTCAATC
ACTAATTGGAATGATATGTATGAAGAGAATTTCGAAGGGGGCAGAGAATTCTTGAGAGTTCTCAATGAAG
TTATTGGTGACTTTGATGAGCTTCTCGATCGGCCGGACTTCACGCATATTGAAAAAATCAAAACAATTGG
GCCTGCGTATATGGCAGCAAGTGGATTGAATCCAGAACGAAAAAAGAATATGTTGCATCCAAAAGAGCAT
CTATATCAGATGGTTGATTTTGCATTGGCAGTTCAACATGTACTCAGTGTTTTCAACGAGGATTTGCTCA
ATTTTGATTTTGTTTGCAAGTTAGGACTTAATATTGGACCCGTCACTGCTGGTGTCATTGGAACAACAAA
GTTGTACTACGATATCTGGGGTGACACTGTAAACATTGCTAGCCGAATGTACAGCACCGGAGTTTTAAAT
CGCATTCAAGTATCACAACACACACGAGAATATCTCCTGGATCGGTATGAATTCGAGTTCCGCGATCATA
TTGAAGTCAAGGGAATTGATGGAGGAATGGATACTTATCTTTTGGTTGGTCGAAAAGGTGATGGAATACC
TCCATCAATCAAGGATAACCAAGAAGACGAATTTTAAATCTCGAGGAGCTCCCGAGATCTTCAGCGCTCA
GCATTCGTAGAATTGTAAGTTTAAACTTTCTCATACTAACTAACGCGCTCTATTTAAATTTTCAGAATTC
CAACTGAGCGCCGGTCGCTACCATTACCAACTTGTCTGGTGTCAAAAATAATAGGGGCCGCTGTCATCAG
AGTAAGTTTAAACTGAGTTCTACTAACTAACGAGTAATATTTAAATTTTCAGCATCTCGCGCCCGTGCCT
CTGACTTCTAAGTCCAATTACTCTTCAACATCCCTACATGCTCTTTCTCCCTGTGCTCCCACCCCCTATT
TTTGTTATTATCAAAAAAACTTCTTCTTAATTTCTTTGTTTTTTAGCTTCTTTTAAGTCACCTCTAACAA
TGAAATTGTGTAGATTCAAAAATAGAATTAATTCGTAATAAAAAGTCGAAAAAAATTGTGCTCCCTCCCC
CCATTAATAATAATTCTATCCCAAAATCTACACAATGTTCTGTGTACACTTCTTATGTTTTTTTTACTTC
TGATAAATTTTTTTTGAAACATCATAGAAAAAACCGCACACAAAATACCTTATCATATGTTACGTTTCAG
TTTATGACCGCAATTTTTATTTCTTCGCACGTCTGGGCCTCTCATGACGTCAAATCATGCTCATCGTGAA
AAAGTTTTGGAGTATTTTTGGAATTTTTCAATCAAGTGAAAGTTTATGAAATTAATTTTCCTGCTTTTGC
TTTTTGGGGGTTTCCCCTATTGTTTGTCAAGAGTTTCGAGGACGGCGTTTTTCTTGCTAAAATCACAAGT
ATTGATGAGCACGATGCAAGAAAGATCGGAAGAAGGTTTGGGTTTGAGGCTCAGTGGAAGGTGAGTAGAA
GTTGATAATTTGAAAGTGGAGTAGTGTCTATGGGGTTTTTGCCTTAAATGACAGAATACATTCCCAATAT
ACCAAACATAACTGTTTCCTACTAGTCGGCCGTACGGGCCCTTTCGTCTCGCGCGTTTCGGTGATGACGG
TGAAAACCTCTGACACATGCAGCTCCCGGAGACGGTCACAGCTTGTCTGTAAGCGGATGCCGGGAGCAGA
CAAGCCCGTCAGGGCGCGTCAGCGGGTGTTGGCGGGTGTCGGGGCTGGCTTAACTATGCGGCATCAGAGC
AGATTGTACTGAGAGTGCACCATATGCGGTGTGAAATACCGCACAGATGCGTAAGGAGAAAATACCGCAT
CAGGCGGCCTTAAGGGCCTCGTGATACGCCTATTTTTATAGGTTAATGTCATGATAATAATGGTTTCTTA
GACGTCAGGTGGCACTTTTCGGGGAAATGTGCGCGGAACCCCTATTTGTTTATTTTTCTAAATACATTCA
AATATGTATCCGCTCATGAGACAATAACCCTGATAAATGCTTCAATAATATTGAAAAAGGAAGAGTATGA
GTATTCAACATTTCCGTGTCGCCCTTATTCCCTTTTTTGCGGCATTTTGCCTTCCTGTTTTTGCTCACCC
AGAAACGCTGGTGAAAGTAAAAGATGCTGAAGATCAGTTGGGTGCACGAGTGGGTTACATCGAACTGGAT
CTCAACAGCGGTAAGATCCTTGAGAGTTTTCGCCCCGAAGAACGTTTTCCAATGATGAGCACTTTTAAAG
TTCTGCTATGTGGCGCGGTATTATCCCGTATTGACGCCGGGCAAGAGCAACTCGGTCGCCGCATACACTA
TTCTCAGAATGACTTGGTTGAGTACTCACCAGTCACAGAAAAGCATCTTACGGATGGCATGACAGTAAGA
GAATTATGCAGTGCTGCCATAACCATGAGTGATAACACTGCGGCCAACTTACTTCTGACAACGATCGGAG
GACCGAAGGAGCTAACCGCTTTTTTGCACAACATGGGGGATCATGTAACTCGCCTTGATCGTTGGGAACC
GGAGCTGAATGAAGCCATACCAAACGACGAGCGTGACACCACGATGCCTGTAGCAATGGCAACAACGTTG
CGCAAACTATTAACTGGCGAACTACTTACTCTAGCTTCCCGGCAACAATTAATAGACTGGATGGAGGCGG
ATAAAGTTGCAGGACCACTTCTGCGCTCGGCCCTTCCGGCTGGCTGGTTTATTGCTGATAAATCTGGAGC
CGGTGAGCGTGGGTCTCGCGGTATCATTGCAGCACTGGGGCCAGATGGTAAGCCCTCCCGTATCGTAGTT
ATCTACACGACGGGGAGTCAGGCAACTATGGATGAACGAAATAGACAGATCGCTGAGATAGGTGCCTCAC
TGATTAAGCATTGGTAACTGTCAGACCAAGTTTACTCATATATACTTTAGATTGATTTAAAACTTCATTT
TTAATTTAAAAGGATCTAGGTGAAGATCCTTTTTGATAATCTCATGACCAAAATCCCTTAACGTGAGTTT
TCGTTCCACTGAGCGTCAGACCCCGTAGAAAAGATCAAAGGATCTTCTTGAGATCCTTTTTTTCTGCGCG
TAATCTGCTGCTTGCAAACAAAAAAACCACCGCTACCAGCGGTGGTTTGTTTGCCGGATCAAGAGCTACC
AACTCTTTTTCCGAAGGTAACTGGCTTCAGCAGAGCGCAGATACCAAATACTGTCCTTCTAGTGTAGCCG
TAGTTAGGCCACCACTTCAAGAACTCTGTAGCACCGCCTACATACCTCGCTCTGCTAATCCTGTTACCAG
TGGCTGCTGCCAGTGGCGATAAGTCGTGTCTTACCGGGTTGGACTCAAGACGATAGTTACCGGATAAGGC
GCAGCGGTCGGGCTGAACGGGGGGTTCGTGCACACAGCCCAGCTTGGAGCGAACGACCTACACCGAACTG
AGATACCTACAGCGTGAGCATTGAGAAAGCGCCACGCTTCCCGAAGGGAGAAAGGCGGACAGGTATCCGG
TAAGCGGCAGGGTCGGAACAGGAGAGCGCACGAGGGAGCTTCCAGGGGGAAACGCCTGGTATCTTTATAG
TCCTGTCGGGTTTCGCCACCTCTGACTTGAGCGTCGATTTTTGTGATGCTCGTCAGGGGGGCGGAGCCTA
TGGAAAAACGCCAGCAACGCGGCCTTTTTACGGTTCCTGGCCTTTTGCTGGCCTTTTGCTCACATGTTCT
TTCCTGCGTTATCCCCTGATTCTGTGGATAACCGTATTACCGCCTTTGAGTGAGCTGATACCGCTCGCCG
CAGCCGAACGACCGAGCGCAGCGAGTCAGTGAGCGAGGAAGCGGAAGAGCGCCCAATACGCAAACCGCCT
CTCCCCGCGCGTTGGCCGATTCATTAATGCAGCTGGCACGACAGGTTTCCCGACTGGAAAGCGGGCAGTG
AGCGCAACGCAATTAATGTGAGTTAGCTCACTCATTAGGCACCCCAGGCTTTACACTTTATGCTTCCGGC
TCGTATGTTGTGTGGAATTGTGAGCGGATAACAATTTCACACAGGAAACAGCTATGACCATGATTACGCC
AAGCTGTAAGTTTAAACATGATCTTACTAACTAACTATTCTCATTTAAATTTTCAGAGCTTAAAAATGGC
TGAAATCACTCACAACGATGGATACGCTAACAACTTGGAAATGAAAT
