Features (pLannotate 1.2.2; 12 found; start..end, strand, type, name):
      8..100     +  CDS            lacI (fragment): lac repressor; lacI; The lac repressor binds to the lac operator to inhibit transcription in E. coli. This inhibition can be relieved by adding lactose or isopropyl-β-D-thiogalactopyranoside (IPTG).
    113..134     +  protein_bind   CAP binding site: CAP binding activates transcription in the presence of cAMP. E. coli catabolite activator protein
    149..179     +  promoter       lac promoter: promoter for the E. coli lac operon
    187..203     +  protein_bind   lac operator: The lac repressor binds to the lac operator to inhibit transcription in E. coli. This inhibition can be relieved by adding lactose or isopropyl-β-D-thiogalactopyranoside (IPTG). lac repressor encoded by lacI
    677..698     +  terminator     tbb-2 terminator (fragment): tbb-2; transcription terminator for the C. elegans tubulin beta-2 gene
   1920..2390    +  CDS            ADCY7 (fragment): ADCY7_HUMAN - Also known as KIAA0037 From Homo sapiens (Human).
   5437..5589    +  CDS            aex-5 (fragment): AEX5_CAEEL - Also known as kpc-3 From Caenorhabditis elegans.
   5717..5752    +  CDS            rop (fragment): Rop protein, which maintains plasmids at low copy number; rop
   5854..5953    +  misc_feature   bom (fragment): basis of mobility region from pBR322
   6051..6155    +  promoter       AmpR promoter: bla
   6156..7016    +  CDS            AmpR: β-lactamase; bla; confers resistance to ampicillin, carbenicillin, and related antibiotics
   7187..7775    +  rep_origin     ori: high-copy-number ColE1/pMB1/pBR322/pUC origin of replication
>Addgene plasmid #110878 | KG#84 | addgene full sequence | sequence record 217951 | Addgene NGS Result
CGGAAGAGCGCCCAATACGCAAACCGCCTCTCCCCGCGCGTTGGCCGATTCATTAATGCAGCTGGCACGA
CAGGTTTCCCGACTGGAAAGCGGGCAGTGAGCGCAACGCAATTAATGTGAGTTAGCTCACTCATTAGGCA
CCCCAGGCTTTACACTTTATGCTTCCGGCTCGTATGTTGTGTGGAATTGTGAGCGGATAACAATTTCACA
CAGGAAACAGCTATGACCATGATTACGCCAAGCTGTAAGTTTAAACATGATCTTACTAACTAACTATTCT
CATTTAAATTTTCAGAGCTTAAAAATGGCTGAAATCACTCACAACGATGGATACGCTAACAACTTGGAAA
TGAAATAAGCTTGGGCTGCAGAAGCTTTTGGTTTTCACAATTTTCTGGTTTTTGGGATTTTTGCGGGAAT
TTTGAGAGGAGAAAGTTGGGAGAGAAGATATTGGAATGGTCCCCGGGGAGCTGTACATTTATACACCAAG
GCAATCTTCGTAAAAAATAACAATAGAGTCATCCCTCAGAACAGAAAAGAAACCCGCCCGGGGGCTCAAA
TACACATGTCATTTTTCTTTTTTCGCCTGATTTTTAGCCTAAATTAGTGTTTAGCAATTTTTTAAGGTAA
CTCGGTGGAGTCATTTGAACTTTTTAAACTAAAATTTCAGAAAAAATTCTTTTTTTTTGTCAAAAAATAA
TTTTCCCGCCGGAATTTTTCAAAAAAATAATTTTTATTTTATTTTTCAAGTTCCTTGTTTCCTCTTTATT
TTTTTATTTTGCCCCCAAAAGTTTTACACTAAAATATTTAATTTTCAGGTAATTCATCGAAAGTCTTTCT
ATTTTCCGCATCTCTTGTTCAAGGATCCCCGGGATTGGCCAAAGGACCCAAAGGTATGTTTCGAATGATA
CTAACATAACATAGAACATTTTCAGGAGGACCCTTGGCTAGCGTCGACGGTACCGGTAAAAATGGACGAC
GATGTCGGTGAACGAACACCGGCTCTCGGTGGTTCATGTGGACCATCAGTTCGTGCACACAGTAGTTCCC
CAAGACGTGTTCCATTATTTGAGAGAGCATCTGCTAGATGGTGGAATCCTCAATTTCGATCTGCAACACT
AGAAGCTCAATATTGGAAGTGTAGTTTCAGTCAGTTAAGAGATCGATTTCGTTCTGGATTAATATATATT
GCCGTTGTAATTGCCGCTTGGACACTTTATTTAGCTTTATTCGATAGAACTTTTATTCAGCATTGGATCG
TTTCACTATGCCTCTGTGCCATTATTTTCGCGATGTTTGCCTTCACGGCGTGCGCCGCTCAATACCAAAG
GTTCTACATGCCAACCTCATTTCTATGCACTTTTTTGATATGCCTTGTCACGTTGCTCATCTTCTCCGCA
GAGAATCAAGCTGCGTTTATGACTCCAGTTGCAAGTCTTGCCACAAGTTTTCAGGTCGTTCTCCTGATCT
ACACAGTCATTCCACTGCCACTCTATTTATGTATACTCATCGGAATAATCTACTCAATCCTATTTGAGAT
TCTCAACAAGAACAAAATTGGTCTTGAAGAGGCCGGATACATTAAGCTTGTCCTTCACGCTGGTGTCCAT
TTACTCGGTGTCCATTTGTTCATTTTAACTCAAGTGCGACAGAGGAAAACGTTTCTGAAAGTGGGACAAT
CGATGTTGGCAAGAAAGGATCTAGAGTTGGAGACACAGTTTAAAGATCATATGATTCAGTCTGTGATGTC
TAAAAAGGTAGCTGATGAATTACTGAAAGATGCATCAGAACTTCGCCGACCTTCTGCTTCCAACGACTCA
AACTGCCGAACTTCAAATGCTACACAAGTTGACCAGCCCCTTGCCAAGATGGTACCTGAATACCGAAAGT
TCCGTCCATTTACGATGAATCTCATGACAAATGTGTCGATTCTGTTTGCGGATATTGCTGGGTTTACTAA
AATGTCATCAAATAAATCTGCCGACGAACTTGTCAATCTGCTCAATGATCTTTTTGGAAGATTCGATACT
TTGTGTCGATTGAGAGGATTAGAGAAGATTTCAACTTTGGGAGATTGTTACTATTGTGTTGCTGGATGTC
CTGAACCATGTGATGATCATGCATGCAGAACAGTCGAAATGGGTCTCGACATGATTGTTGCAATCCGCCA
ATTTGATATTGATCGTGGACAAGAAGTGAATATGCGTGTGGGAATTCATACAGGAAAAGTAATGTGCGGA
ATGGTTGGAACAAAAAGATTCAAATTCGATGTGTTCTCAAACGATGTCACACTGGCAAATGAGATGGAAT
CTTCTGGTGTTGCTGGAAGAGTTCACGTTTCCGAAGCAACTGCAAAACTTTTGAAAGGGCTTTATGAAAT
TGAAGAGGGACCGGATTATGATGGTCCATTGAGGATGCAAGTTCAGGGAACTGAACGTCGTGTTAAACCA
GAAAGCATGAAGACTTTCTTTATCAAAGGACGTATTAATGATGGTGTAGAAGAAGAAGTGATGCAAGTTC
AGGAAGTTGAGAGCCTTCACAGTCAGAAAAGCAGTAAAAAGTCGACTCTAAAACAGAAATGGGCGGAAAA
GTTGAAAATGAACCACACAAATTCTTATCCAATGCGAGCCGCTGCACGTGAAGGAGGTGGAAGTTTGAGA
ATAAAATTGGCAGAGAGAAATAGAAGTACACAGTTACTGCCAAAAGAATCAAATTCAATTTGTATAATGG
AAGATAACCGAAAGTCAGCATCACTTCAAGCATTGGCAACGAATAATTTTAATGGAAGTAATACAGATAC
AAATAACACTTATAGTGAACGTGGAGTTGCTGGAAGTGTTAGTAAGAAGTCTGTAGCTGGAAGTGAAAGT
AATAGTATAAAAGGAAGTAGAAGCAGTGGACTACAATTATCTCTACAAGATGGAAATTCTGATTTAAATT
CAGTTGGAGGTTTGGATACTGCAATCAGTCACCATCACAATGCAGCATCTCTCACTCGATTTGATACTGA
TAACAATTTTGATCAGCGTTTGGCAATGGTAATTGGACAAGGAGAAGGAGGATTTGATAAAGGATTTTGG
AATCATCATGATAGTTTGAATAAGTGGACTCTTCGATTTAATGAAAAGGACGTTGAAGAGGAATATCGAG
CTCATTTTGTGGATTCATCGGAAAGATATACGGCATCAAAGAAAGGTCATGTTGAAAGACATAAAGATTT
GATGGAACAAGGTGGAGAAAAAGATGGAATTACTGGATCAACGGTCAACAAGTATAGATATTCAGGAGTC
TTCATCGATATAATTGTTGCCACGTTGATATTTGTAATATCGGGTGCAGTTGCAATTATGTCTGTCCGTC
CATTCCCATTATCACTCATTGCATACTTCCCATTTGCTGCTGCAATTCTCATTCTTACAATTGTCCTTAT
TGGTCTTCCACTTCTCGCCCGTAAAAAATCATTCCAATGTGCAAATCAATGGATGCCACGTCATCTCATC
GGTCTTCTTCTGATCTTTCTTCCAATCGGTGTCGCAATCTGTATCATGCCATTGTGCCAAAGTGGAGACT
GTGCAAATGTAATTCTGAACTACCGTCTTGCATTCAGTTATGTCACCATTCTTGCCATATTCGCTCATTG
CAACTTCTCCCAATTAGCTGCCTGGCCAAAAACTACTGCTGCAGTATTTATCGGACTTCTCCACATTGCT
GGAGTTTTCTACTGCGAATTCAATTTGAAACACTTAGTTGAAGAGCAAGACACCTGCAACGTGACAGCAA
TCATGATTCCACCAATTCGCAAAGGTCTGAACTACACAATTGCATTGAACTCGACATCTGCAAGAACATT
ATCTCAAGATTTTGGATCTCCATTATTCATTTGGGAGCTGCTTCTGGATGTGATCCTGTCGATTGTTCTA
GTTGCATTCCTTAATTATCAGTTCGAAACCGCATTCCGTATGTCATTCTTTGGAGATGTTCAAGCTCGTC
GGGACACTGAAAGAATGCAAATCGTGCGTGATCAAGCCGATTGGCTCCTGAATAACGTGATCCCAGCCCA
CGCAGTAGAAAGTCTTAAAACGGATACCAAATACAGTGAAAACCATGAAACAGTTGGTGTACTGTTCGCT
TCAATCACTAATTGGAATGATATGTATGAAGAGAATTTCGAAGGGGGCAGAGAATTCTTGAGAGTTCTCA
ATGAAGTTATTGGTGACTTTGATGAGCTTCTCGATCGGCCGGACTTCACGCATATTGAAAAAATCAAAAC
AATTGGGCCTGCGTATATGGCAGCAAGTGGATTGAATCCAGAACGAAAAAAGAATATGTTGCATCCAAAA
GAGCATCTATATCAGATGGTTGATTTTGCATTGGCAGTTCAACATGTACTCAGTGTTTTCAACGAGGATT
TGCTCAATTTTGATTTTGTTTGCAAGTTAGGACTTAATATTGGACCCGTCACTGCTGGTGTCATTGGAAC
AACAAAGTTGTACTACGATATCTGGGGTGACACTGTAAACATTGCTAGCCGAATGTACAGCACCGGAGTT
TTAAATCGCATTCAAGTATCACAACACACACGAGAATATCTCCTGGATCGGTATGAATTCGAGTTCCGCG
ATCATATTGAAGTCAAGGGAATTGATGGAGGAATGGATACTTATCTTTTGGTTGGTCGAAAAGGTGATGG
AATACCTCCATCAATCAAGGATAACCAAGAAGACGAATTTTAAATCTCGAGGAGCTCCCGAGATCTTCAG
CGCTCAGCATTCGTAGAATTGTAAGTTTAAACTTTCTCATACTAACTAACGCGCTCTATTTAAATTTTCA
GAATTCCAACTGAGCGCCGGTCGCTACCATTACCAACTTGTCTGGTGTCAAAAATAATAGGGGCCGCTGT
CATCAGAGTAAGTTTAAACTGAGTTCTACTAACTAACGAGTAATATTTAAATTTTCAGCATCTCGCGCCC
GTGCCTCTGACTTCTAAGTCCAATTACTCTTCAACATCCCTACATGCTCTTTCTCCCTGTGCTCCCACCC
CCTATTTTTGTTATTATCAAAAAACTTCTCTTAATTTCTTTGTTTTTTAGCTTCTTTTAAGTCACCTCTA
ACAATGAAATTGTGTAGATTCAAAAATAGAATTAATTCGTAATAAAAAGTCGAAAAAAATTGTGCTCCCT
CCCCCCATTAATAATAATTCTATCCCAAAATCTACACAATGTTCTGTGTACACTTCTTATGTTTTTTACT
TCTGATAAATTTTTTTGAAACATCATAGAAAAAACCGCACACAAAATACCTTATCATATGTTACGTTTCA
GTTTATGACCGCAATTTTTATTTCTTCGCACGTCTGGGCCTCTCATGACGTCAAATCATGCTCATCGTGA
AAAAGTTTTGGAGTATTTTTGGAATTTTTCAATCAAGTGAAAGTTTATGAAATTAATTTTCCTGCTTTTG
CTTTTTGGGGTTTCCCCTATTGTTTGTCAAGATTTCGAGGACGGCGTTTTTCTTGCTAAAATCACAAGTA
TTGATGAGCACGATGCAAGAAAGATCGGAAGAAGGTTTGGGTTTGAGGCTCAGTGGAAGGTGAGTAGAAG
TTGATAATTTGAAAGTGGAGTAGTGTCTATGGGGTTTTTGCCTTAAATGACAGAATACATTCCCAATATA
CCAAACATAACTGTTTCCTACTAGTCGGCCGTACGGGCCCTTTCGTCTCGCGCGTTTCGGTGATGACGGT
GAAAACCTCTGACACATGCAGCTCCCGGAGACGGTCACAGCTTGTCTGTAAGCGGATGCCGGGAGCAGAC
AAGCCCGTCAGGGCGCGTCAGCGGGTGTTGGCGGGTGTCGGGGCTGGCTTAACTATGCGGCATCAGAGCA
GATTGTACTGAGAGTGCACCATATGCGGTGTGAAATACCGCACAGATGCGTAAGGAGAAAATACCGCATC
AGGCGGCCTTAAGGGCCTCGTGATACGCCTATTTTTATAGGTTAATGTCATGATAATAATGGTTTCTTAG
ACGTCAGGTGGCACTTTTCGGGGAAATGTGCGCGGAACCCCTATTTGTTTATTTTTCTAAATACATTCAA
ATATGTATCCGCTCATGAGACAATAACCCTGATAAATGCTTCAATAATATTGAAAAAGGAAGAGTATGAG
TATTCAACATTTCCGTGTCGCCCTTATTCCCTTTTTTGCGGCATTTTGCCTTCCTGTTTTTGCTCACCCA
GAAACGCTGGTGAAAGTAAAAGATGCTGAAGATCAGTTGGGTGCACGAGTGGGTTACATCGAACTGGATC
TCAACAGCGGTAAGATCCTTGAGAGTTTTCGCCCCGAAGAACGTTTTCCAATGATGAGCACTTTTAAAGT
TCTGCTATGTGGCGCGGTATTATCCCGTATTGACGCCGGGCAAGAGCAACTCGGTCGCCGCATACACTAT
TCTCAGAATGACTTGGTTGAGTACTCACCAGTCACAGAAAAGCATCTTACGGATGGCATGACAGTAAGAG
AATTATGCAGTGCTGCCATAACCATGAGTGATAACACTGCGGCCAACTTACTTCTGACAACGATCGGAGG
ACCGAAGGAGCTAACCGCTTTTTTGCACAACATGGGGGATCATGTAACTCGCCTTGATCGTTGGGAACCG
GAGCTGAATGAAGCCATACCAAACGACGAGCGTGACACCACGATGCCTGTAGCAATGGCAACAACGTTGC
GCAAACTATTAACTGGCGAACTACTTACTCTAGCTTCCCGGCAACAATTAATAGACTGGATGGAGGCGGA
TAAAGTTGCAGGACCACTTCTGCGCTCGGCCCTTCCGGCTGGCTGGTTTATTGCTGATAAATCTGGAGCC
GGTGAGCGTGGGTCTCGCGGTATCATTGCAGCACTGGGGCCAGATGGTAAGCCCTCCCGTATCGTAGTTA
TCTACACGACGGGGAGTCAGGCAACTATGGATGAACGAAATAGACAGATCGCTGAGATAGGTGCCTCACT
GATTAAGCATTGGTAACTGTCAGACCAAGTTTACTCATATATACTTTAGATTGATTTAAAACTTCATTTT
TAATTTAAAAGGATCTAGGTGAAGATCCTTTTTGATAATCTCATGACCAAAATCCCTTAACGTGAGTTTT
CGTTCCACTGAGCGTCAGACCCCGTAGAAAAGATCAAAGGATCTTCTTGAGATCCTTTTTTTCTGCGCGT
AATCTGCTGCTTGCAAACAAAAAAACCACCGCTACCAGCGGTGGTTTGTTTGCCGGATCAAGAGCTACCA
ACTCTTTTTCCGAAGGTAACTGGCTTCAGCAGAGCGCAGATACCAAATACTGTTCTTCTAGTGTAGCCGT
AGTTAGGCCACCACTTCAAGAACTCTGTAGCACCGCCTACATACCTCGCTCTGCTAATCCTGTTACCAGT
GGCTGCTGCCAGTGGCGATAAGTCGTGTCTTACCGGGTTGGACTCAAGACGATAGTTACCGGATAAGGCG
CAGCGGTCGGGCTGAACGGGGGGTTCGTGCACACAGCCCAGCTTGGAGCGAACGACCTACACCGAACTGA
GATACCTACAGCGTGAGCTATGAGAAAGCGCCACGCTTCCCGAAGGGAGAAAGGCGGACAGGTATCCGGT
AAGCGGCAGGGTCGGAACAGGAGAGCGCACGAGGGAGCTTCCAGGGGGAAACGCCTGGTATCTTTATAGT
CCTGTCGGGTTTCGCCACCTCTGACTTGAGCGTCGATTTTTGTGATGCTCGTCAGGGGGGCGGAGCCTAT
GGAAAAACGCCAGCAACGCGGCCTTTTTACGGTTCCTGGCCTTTTGCTGGCCTTTTGCTCACATGTTCTT
TCCTGCGTTATCCCCTGATTCTGTGGATAACCGTATTACCGCCTTTGAGTGAGCTGATACCGCTCGCCGC
AGCCGAACGACCGAGCGCAGCGAGTCAGTGAGCGAGGAAG
